>Addgene plasmid #247636 | pAT005 | addgene full sequence | sequence record 497380 | Addgene NGS Result
ATTTAGGTGACACTATAGACTAGTGCCACCATGGGCTGCATCAAGAGCAAGCGTAAGGACAACCTGAACG
ATGATGAAGCTGCTATGGGATGTATCAAATCTAAGCGTAAGGATAACCTTAATGATGATGAGGGAGCAGC
TGCTCCCGCTGCTGCTGGATCCATGGTAAGCACAGGAGAAGAGCTCTTCACAGGTGTGGTACCATTCAAG
TTCCAGCTGAAAGGAACGATCAATGGAAAGTCTTTCACCGTCGAGGGCGAGGGGGAGGGGAATTCCCACG
AGGGTTCTCACAAGGGCAAGTATGTGTGTACCTCCGGAAAGCTGCCTATGTCGTGGGCAGCTTTGGGAAC
CTCCTTTGGATATGGAATGAAGTACTATACGAAGTACCCCTCTGGACTGAAGAACTGGTTCCGTGAGGTA
ATGCCTGGAGGATTTACCTACGATCGTCATATCCAGTACAAAGGTGACGGTTCAATCCACGCTAAGCACC
AGCACTTCATGAAGAACGGCACGTACCACAATATCGTCGAATTTACCGGTCAGGATTTCAAGGAAAACTC
CCCAGTCCTGACAGGAGATATGAACGTCAGCCTGCCAAATGAAGTCCCACAGATCCCCCGTGACGATGGT
GTCGAATGCCCAGTGACCCTGCTCTATCCTCTTCTGTCTGATAAATCCAAATATGTTGAAGCTCATCAAT
ACACCATCTGCAAACCACTGCACAATCAACCTGCCCCAGACGTCCCGTATCATTGGATCCGCAAGCAGTA
TACACAAAGTAAGGACGATGCAGAAGAGCGAGATCATATCTGCCAGTCCGAGACTCTTGAAGCTCACCTT
AAGGGAATGGATGAACTGTACAAATAAGAATTCATACGTATCCGGAACCGGTGCTAGCTTGACTGACTGA
GATACAGCGTACCTTCAGCTCACAGACATGATAAGATACATTGATGAGTTTGGACAAACCACAACTAGAA
TGCAGTGAAAAAAATGCTTTATTTGTGAAATTTGTGATGCTATTGCTTTATTTGTAACCATTATAAGCTG
CAATAAACAAGTTAACAACAACAATTGCATTCATTTTATGTTTCAGGTTCAGGGGGAGGTGTGGGAGGTT
TTTTAAAGCAAGTAAAACCTCTACAAATGTGGTATTGGCCCATCTCTATCGGTATCGTAGCATAACCCCT
TGGGGCCTCTAAACGGGTCTTGAGGGGTTTTTTGTGCCCCTCGGGCCGGATTGCTATCTACCGGCATTGG
CGCAGAAAAAAATGCCTGATGCGACGCTGCGCGTCTTATACTCCCACATATGCCAGATTCAGCAACGGAT
ACGGCTTCCCCAACTTGCCCACTTCCATACGTGTCCTCCTTACCAGAAATTTATCCTTAAGGTCGTCAGC
TATCCTGCAGGCGATCTCTCGATTTCGATCAAGACATTCCTTTAATGGTCTTTTCTGGACACCACTAGGG
GTCAGAAGTAGTTCATCAAACTTTCTTCCCTCCCTAATCTCATTGGTTACCTTGGGCTATCGAAACTTAA
TTAACCAGTCAAGTCAGCTACTTGGCGAGATCGACTTGTCTGGGTTTCGACTACGCTCAGAATTGCGTCA
GTCAAGTTCGATCTGGTCCTTGCTATTGCACCCGTTCTCCGATTACGAGTTTCATTTAAATCATGTGAGC
AAAAGGCCAGCAAAAGGCCAGGAACCGTAAAAAGGCCGCGTTGCTGGCGTTTTTCCATAGGCTCCGCCCC
CCTGACGAGCATCACAAAAATCGACGCTCAAGTCAGAGGTGGCGAAACCCGACAGGACTATAAAGATACC
AGGCGTTTCCCCCTGGAAGCTCCCTCGTGCGCTCTCCTGTTCCGACCCTGCCGCTTACCGGATACCTGTC
CGCCTTTCTCCCTTCGGGAAGCGTGGCGCTTTCTCATAGCTCACGCTGTAGGTATCTCAGTTCGGTGTAG
GTCGTTCGCTCCAAGCTGGGCTGTGTGCACGAACCCCCCGTTCAGCCCGACCGCTGCGCCTTATCCGGTA
ACTATCGTCTTGAGTCCAACCCGGTAAGACACGACTTATCGCCACTGGCAGCAGCCACTGGTAACAGGAT
TAGCAGAGCGAGGTATGTAGGCGGTGCTACAGAGTTCTTGAAGTGGTGGCCTAACTACGGCTACACTAGA
AGAACAGTATTTGGTATCTGCGCTCTGCTGAAGCCAGTTACCTTCGGAAAAAGAGTTGGTAGCTCTTGAT
CCGGCAAACAAACCACCGCTGGTAGCGGTGGTTTTTTTGTTTGCAAGCAGCAGATTACGCGCAGAAAAAA
AGGATCTCAAGAAGATCCTTTGATCTTTTCTACGGGGTCTGACGCTCAGTGGAACGAAAACTCACGTTAA
GGGATTTTGGTCATGAGATTATCAAAAAGGATCTTCACCTAGATCCTTTTAAATTAAAAATGAAGTTTTA
AATCAATCTAAAGTATATATGAGTAAACTTGGTCTGACAGTTACCAATGCTTAATCAGTGAGGCACCTAT
CTCAGCGATCTGTCTATTTCGTTCATCCATAGTTGCATTTAAATTTCCGAACTCTCCAAGGCCCTCGTCG
GAAAATCTTCAAACCTTTCGTCCGATCCATCTTGCAGGCTACCTCTCGAACGAACTATCGCAAGTCTCTT
GGCCGGCCTTGCGCCTTGGCTATTGCTTGGCAGCGCCTATCGCCAGGTATTACTCCAATCCCGAATATCC
GAGATCGGGATCACCCGAGAGAAGTTCAACCTACATCCTCAATCCCGATCTATCCGAGATCCGAGGAATA
TCGAAATCGGGGCGCGCCTGGTGTACCGAGAACGATCCTCTCAGTGCGAGTCTCGACGATCCATATCGTT
GCTTGGCAGTCAGCCAGTCGGAATCCAGCTTGGGACCCAGGAAGTCCAATCGTCAGATATTGTACTCAAG
CCTGGTCACGGCAGCGTACCGATCTGTTTAAACCTAGATATTGATAGTCTGATCGGTCAACGTATAATCG
AGTCCTAGCTTTTGCAAACATCTATCAAGAGACAGGATCAGCAGGAGGCTTTCGCATGAGTATTCAACAT
TTCCGTGTCGCCCTTATTCCCTTTTTTGCGGCATTTTGCCTTCCTGTTTTTGCTCACCCAGAAACGCTGG
TGAAAGTAAAAGATGCTGAAGATCAGTTGGGTGCGCGAGTGGGTTACATCGAACTGGATCTCAACAGCGG
TAAGATCCTTGAGAGTTTTCGCCCCGAAGAACGCTTTCCAATGATGAGCACTTTTAAAGTTCTGCTATGT
GGCGCGGTATTATCCCGTATTGACGCCGGGCAAGAGCAACTCGGTCGCCGCATACACTATTCTCAGAATG
ACTTGGTTGAGTATTCACCAGTCACAGAAAAGCATCTTACGGATGGCATGACAGTAAGAGAATTATGCAG
TGCTGCCATAACCATGAGTGATAACACTGCGGCCAACTTACTTCTGACAACGATTGGAGGACCGAAGGAG
CTAACCGCTTTTTTGCACAACATGGGGGATCATGTAACTCGCCTTGATCGTTGGGAACCGGAGCTGAATG
AAGCCATACCAAACGACGAGCGTGACACCACGATGCCTGTAGCAATGGCAACAACCTTGCGTAAACTATT
AACTGGCGAACTACTTACTCTAGCTTCCCGGCAACAGTTGATAGACTGGATGGAGGCGGATAAAGTTGCA
GGACCACTTCTGCGCTCGGCCCTTCCGGCTGGCTGGTTTATTGCTGATAAATCTGGAGCCGGTGAGCGTG
GGTCTCGCGGTATCATTGCAGCACTGGGGCCAGATGGTAAGCCCTCCCGTATCGTAGTTATCTACACGAC
GGGGAGTCAGGCAACTATGGATGAACGAAATAGACAGATCGCTGAGATAGGTGCCTCACTGATTAAGCAT
TGGTAACCGATTCTAGGTGCATTGGCGCAGAAAAAAATGCCTGATGCGACGCTGCGCGTCTTATACTCCC
ACATATGCCAGATTCAGCAACGGATACGGCTTCCCCAACTTGCCCACTTCCATACGTGTCCTCCTTACCA
GAAATTTATCCTTAAGATCCCGAATCGTTTAAACTCGACTCTGGCTCTATCGAATCTCCGTCGTTTCGAG
CTTACGCGAACAGCCGTGGCGCTCATTTGCTCGTCGGGCATCGAATCTCGTCAGCTATCGTCAGCTTACC
TTTTTGGCAGCGATCGCGGCTCCCGACATCTTGGACCATTAGCTCCACAGGTATCTTCTTCCCTCTAGTG
GTCATAACAGCAGCTTCAGCTACCTCTCAATTCAAAAAACCCCTCAAGACCCGTTTAGAGGCCCCAAGGG
GTTATGCTATCAATCGTTGCGTTACACACACAAAAAACCAACACACATCCATCTTCGATGGATAGCGATT
TTATTATCTAACTGCTGATCGAGTGTAGCCAGATCTAGTAATCAATTACGGGGTCATTAGTTCATAGCCC
ATATATGGAGTTCCGCGTTACATAACTTACGGTAAATGGCCCGCCTGGCTGACCGCCCAACGACCCCCGC
CCATTGACGTCAATAATGACGTATGTTCCCATAGTAACGCCAATAGGGACTTTCCATTGACGTCAATGGG
TGGAGTATTTACGGTAAACTGCCCACTTGGCAGTACATCAAGTGTATCATATGCCAAGTACGCCCCCTAT
TGACGTCAATGACGGTAAATGGCCCGCCTGGCATTATGCCCAGTACATGACCTTATGGGACTTTCCTACT
TGGCAGTACATCTACGTATTAGTCATCGCTATTACCATGCTGATGCGGTTTTGGCAGTACATCAATGGGC
GTGGATAGCGGTTTGACTCACGGGGATTTCCAAGTCTCCACCCCATTGACGTCAATGGGAGTTTGTTTTG
GCACCAAAATCAACGGGACTTTCCAAAATGTCGTAACAACTCCGCCCCATTGACGCAAATGGGCGGTAGG
CGTGTACGGTGGGAGGTCTATATAAGCAGAGCTGGTTTAGTGAACCGTCAGATCAGATCTTTGTCGATCC
TACCATCCACTCGACACACCCGCCAGCGGCCGCTGCCAAGCTT
Features (pLannotate 1.2.2; 16 found; start..end, strand, type, name):
      1..19      +  promoter       SP6 promoter: promoter for bacteriophage SP6 RNA polymerase
    942..1063    -  polyA_signal   SV40 poly(A) signal: SV40 polyadenylation signal
   1086..1155    -  CDS            large T antigen (fragment): large T antigen from SV40 (simian virus 40)
   1178..1224    +  terminator     T7 terminator: transcription terminator for bacteriophage T7 RNA polymerase
   1254..1390    +  terminator     rrnG terminator: transcription terminator from the E. coli ribosomal RNA rrnG operon (Albrechtsen et al., 1991)
   1435..1506    +  misc_feature   3' β-globin insulator: insulator downstream of the human β-globin locus (Farrell et al., 2002)
   1732..2320    -  rep_origin     ori: high-copy-number ColE1/pMB1/pBR322/pUC origin of replication
   2492..2556    -  CDS            bla(M) (fragment): β-lactamase lacking the signal sequence; bla(M); allows cytosolic expression of β-lactamase
   3066..3926    +  CDS            AmpR: β-lactamase; bla; confers resistance to ampicillin, carbenicillin, and related antibiotics
   3939..4075    +  terminator     rrnG terminator: transcription terminator from the E. coli ribosomal RNA rrnG operon (Albrechtsen et al., 1991)
   4227..4298    +  misc_feature   5' β-globin insulator: insulator upstream of the human β-globin locus (Farrell et al., 2002)
   4303..4349    -  terminator     T7 terminator: transcription terminator for bacteriophage T7 RNA polymerase
   4367..4415    -  polyA_signal   poly(A) signal: synthetic polyadenylation signal
   4496..4799    +  enhancer       CMV enhancer: human cytomegalovirus immediate early enhancer
   4872..4889    -  promoter       CMV promoter (fragment): human cytomegalovirus (CMV) immediate early promoter
   4952..5003    +  promoter       CMVd2 promoter: truncated human cytomegalovirus (CMV) immediate early promoter that yields moderately reduced expression relative to the full-length promoter
