[The description below was written by a language model from this plasmid's Addgene catalogue record and pLannotate feature annotations shown in this document.]
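Description:
pAT005 is a bacterial plasmid built on the pTwist Amp High Copy backbone. It serves as a template for in vitro transcription of mRNA encoding a membrane-targeted green fluorescent protein for use in zebrafish. It is propagated in E. coli through a high-copy ColE1/pUC-type origin and selected with ampicillin via the AmpR β-lactamase gene. The catalogue lists the total size as 5,068 bp, while the sequenced record is 5,083 nt. The backbone also carries rrnG and T7 transcription terminators and short β-globin insulator elements flanking the cassette region, which help isolate the insert from surrounding plasmid transcription.

The payload is a synthetic 126 bp sequence encoding two copies of the Lyn kinase membrane localization signal, fused at its C-terminus to mStayGold(BJ), also known as mBaoJin(S55T). The fluorescent protein was codon optimized and synthesized commercially, and it includes an N-terminal linker (n1) that joins it to the Lyn motifs. The parts were assembled by Gibson cloning. The feature table does not annotate this coding region, but it presumably lies in the unannotated stretch between the SP6 promoter at the start of the record and the SV40 poly(A) signal downstream. The SP6 promoter drives synthesis of the mRNA with phage polymerase. A CMV enhancer and CMV promoter fragments sit just upstream of SP6, an arrangement reminiscent of CS2-type vectors, although the record describes only the SP6-based mRNA use. The resulting transcript labels cell membranes for live imaging, and the construct was part of a comparison of mStayGold and mGold2 variants in zebrafish.
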