Addgene plasmid #247636: pAT005
Purpose: to generate mRNA for membrane mStaygold(mBaoJin) for zebrafish
Depositing lab: Gokul Upadhyayula. Depositing organization: University of California, Berkeley. Publication: Systematic comparison of mStayGold and mGold2 variants for live imaging in zebrafish. Tschanz A, Matus DQ, Swinburne I. MicroPubl Biol. 2025 Nov 25;2025:10.17912/micropub.biology.001847. doi: 10.17912/micropub.biology.001847. eCollection 2025. PubMed 41426965.
Backbone
  Vector backbone: pTwist Amp High Copy
  Backbone manufacturer: Twist
  Backbone size w/o insert (bp): 3948
  Total vector size (bp): 5068
  Vector type: zebrafish mRNA expression using SP6
Growth in bacteria
  Bacterial resistance: Ampicillin, 100 μg/mL
  Growth temperature: 37°C
  Growth strain: DH5alpha
  Copy number: High Copy
Gene/Insert
  Gene/Insert name: 2x Lyn Kinase membrane localization sequence
  Species: Synthetic
  Insert size (bp): 126
  Tag / fusion protein: mStayGold(BJ) (C terminal on insert)
  Cloning method: Gibson Cloning
  Sequencing primers: 5′ ATTTAGGTGACACTATAGaCTAGTGC
Resource information
  A portion of this plasmid was derived from a plasmid made by: mStayGold(BJ) also known as mBaoJin(S55T) (doi: 10.1038/s41592-024-02203-y) was codon optimized using iCodon (https://bazzinilab.shinyapps.io/icodon/) and synthesized at Twist
Terms and licenses: Academic/Nonprofit Terms; Industry Terms: Not Available to Industry
Depositor comments: see https://www.fpbase.org/protein/mbaojin/ also, our mBaoJin sequence contains the n1 linker (MVSTGEELFTGVV) for fusion to the 2x Lyn kinase localization sequence
How to cite: pAT005 was a gift from Gokul Upadhyayula (Addgene plasmid # 247636 ; http://n2t.net/addgene:247636 ; RRID:Addgene_247636)
